Addgene plasmid #191652: pLenti-Sa-gRNA-puro
Purpose: Lentiviral expression of puromycin resistance gene and S. aureus scrambled non-targeting gRNA ; useful for changing gRNA by mutagenesis.
Depositing lab: Moshe Szyf. Depositing organization: McGill University. Publication: The PROTECTOR strategy employs dCas orthologs to sterically shield off-target sites from CRISPR/Cas activity. Sapozhnikov DM, Szyf M. Sci Rep. 2023 Feb 9;13(1):2280. doi: 10.1038/s41598-023-29332-2. PubMed 36759683.
Backbone
  Vector backbone: pLenti-gRNA-puro (Addgene #180426)
  Vector type: Mammalian Expression, Lentiviral, CRISPR
  Selectable markers: Puromycin
Growth in bacteria
  Bacterial resistance: Ampicillin, 100 μg/mL
  Growth temperature: 37°C
  Growth strain: NEB Stable
  Copy number: Unknown
Gene/Insert
  Gene/Insert name: S. aureus gRNAscr (alt name: Universal mammalian negative control (scrambled) gRNA for S. aureus)
  gRNA/shRNA sequence: GCACTACCAGAGCTAACTCA
  Species: H. sapiens (human), Synthetic
  Insert size (bp): 467
  Promoter: U6
  Cloning method: Restriction Enzyme; 5′ cloning site EcoRI (not destroyed); 3′ cloning site EcoRI (not destroyed)
  Sequencing primers: 5′ U6-F
Terms and licenses: Academic/Nonprofit Terms; Industry Terms: Not Available to Industry
How to cite: pLenti-Sa-gRNA-puro was a gift from Moshe Szyf (Addgene plasmid # 191652 ; http://n2t.net/addgene:191652 ; RRID:Addgene_191652)
