[The description below was written by a language model from this plasmid's Addgene catalogue record and pLannotate feature annotations shown in this document.]
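Description:
pLenti-Sa-gRNA-puro is a 6,950-nt lentiviral CRISPR guide-RNA expression plasmid built on the pLenti-gRNA-puro backbone. It is propagated in E. coli through a high-copy ColE1/pUC-type origin with ampicillin resistance (bla), and it also carries an f1 origin. The viral portion has a third-generation-style, self-inactivating layout. An RSV enhancer/promoter is fused to a truncated HIV-1 5' LTR and drives genomic RNA production in packaging cells. This is followed by the Ψ packaging signal with a gag fragment and by the Rev response element for Rev-dependent nuclear export. The cassette ends in a ΔU3 3' LTR, which inactivates LTR promoter activity after integration, and an SV40 polyadenylation signal and SV40 origin lie just downstream. No cPPT or WPRE element is annotated.

The payload between the LTRs has two units. A human U6 RNA polymerase III promoter drives a scrambled, non-targeting spacer joined to the Staphylococcus aureus Cas9 guide scaffold. This cassette is a 467-bp insert cloned between retained EcoRI sites and flanked by residual Gateway attB1/attB2 fragments. Downstream, an SV40 early promoter expresses puromycin N-acetyltransferase, so transduced mammalian cells can be selected with puromycin. A V5 tag sequence is annotated between the two units and appears to be a backbone remnant, with no coding sequence annotated upstream of it.

The plasmid encodes no Cas protein, so SaCas9 or a dSaCas9 derivative must be supplied separately. It serves as a universal negative-control guide for S. aureus Cas9 systems in mammalian cells. It also serves as a template for new Sa guides, made by changing the spacer through mutagenesis.
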