Features (pLannotate 1.2.2; 28 found; start..end, strand, type, name):
      3..229     +  promoter       RSV promoter: Rous sarcoma virus enhancer/promoter
    230..410     +  LTR            5' LTR (truncated): truncated 5' long terminal repeat (LTR) from HIV-1
    457..582     +  misc_feature   HIV-1 Ψ: packaging signal of human immunodeficiency virus type 1
    566..929     +  CDS            HIV-1 gag (fragment): gag protein from human immunodeficiency virus 1; gag
   1075..1308    +  misc_feature   RRE: The Rev response element (RRE) of HIV-1 allows for Rev-dependent mRNA export from the nucleus to the cytoplasm.
   1685..1785    +  CDS            Rev (fragment): human immunodeficiency virus 1 (HIV-1) Rev protein; rev; enhances nuclear export of unspliced and incompletely spliced viral mRNAs
   1822..1841    +  protein_bind   attB1 (fragment): mutant version of attB; recombination site for the Gateway® BP reaction BP Clonase™
   1893..2133    +  promoter       U6 promoter: RNA polymerase III promoter for human U6 snRNA
   2162..2237    +  misc_RNA       Sa gRNA scaffold: guide RNA scaffold for the Staphylococcus aureus CRISPR/Cas9 system
   2249..2270    -  protein_bind   attB2 (fragment): mutant version of attB; recombination site for the Gateway® BP reaction BP Clonase™
   2346..2387    +  CDS            V5 tag: epitope tag from simian virus 5
   2471..2800    +  promoter       SV40 promoter: SV40 enhancer and early promoter
   2810..3409    +  CDS            PuroR: puromycin N-acetyltransferase; pac from Streptomyces alboniger; confers resistance to puromycin
   3399..3479    +  CDS            nef (fragment): NEF_HV1Z2 - Experimental evidence at protein level: Swiss-Prot protein existence level 1. Extracellular Nef protein targets CD4(+) T-lymphocytes for apoptosis by interacting with CXCR4 surface receptors. From Human immunodeficiency virus type 1 group M subtype D (isolate Z2/CDC-Z34) (HIV-1).
   3481..3714    +  LTR            3' LTR (ΔU3): self-inactivating 3' long terminal repeat (LTR) from HIV-1
   3786..3907    +  polyA_signal   SV40 poly(A) signal: SV40 polyadenylation signal
   3947..4082    +  rep_origin     SV40 ori: SV40 origin of replication
   4103..4121    -  promoter       T7 promoter: promoter for bacteriophage T7 RNA polymerase
   4129..4284    +  CDS            lacZα (fragment): LacZα fragment of β-galactosidase; lacZ fragment
   4289..4717    +  rep_origin     f1 ori (sequence partly withheld): f1 bacteriophage origin of replication; arrow indicates direction of (+) strand synthesis
   4770..4874    +  promoter       AmpR promoter: bla
   4875..5735    +  CDS            AmpR: β-lactamase; bla; confers resistance to ampicillin, carbenicillin, and related antibiotics
   5906..6494    +  rep_origin     ori: high-copy-number ColE1/pMB1/pBR322/pUC origin of replication
   6677..6769    +  CDS            lacI (fragment): lac repressor; lacI; The lac repressor binds to the lac operator to inhibit transcription in E. coli. This inhibition can be relieved by adding lactose or isopropyl-β-D-thiogalactopyranoside (IPTG).
   6782..6803    +  protein_bind   CAP binding site: CAP binding activates transcription in the presence of cAMP. E. coli catabolite activator protein
   6810..6838    +  promoter       lac promoter (fragment): promoter for the E. coli lac operon
   6846..6862    +  protein_bind   lac operator: The lac repressor binds to the lac operator to inhibit transcription in E. coli. This inhibition can be relieved by adding lactose or isopropyl-β-D-thiogalactopyranoside (IPTG). lac repressor encoded by lacI
   6907..6925    +  promoter       T3 promoter: promoter for bacteriophage T3 RNA polymerase
>Addgene plasmid #191652 | pLenti-Sa-gRNA-puro | addgene full sequence | sequence record 377035 | Addgene NGS Result
AATGTAGTCTTATGCAATACTCTTGTAGTCTTGCAACATGGTAACGATGAGTTAGCAACATGCCTTACAA
GGAGAGAAAAAGCACCGTGCATGCCGATTGGTGGAAGTAAGGTGGTACGATCGTGCCTTATTAGGAAGGC
AACAGACGGGTCTGACATGGATTGGACGAACCACTGAATTGCCGCATTGCAGAGATATTGTATTTAAGTG
CCTAGCTCGATACATAAACGGGTCTCTCTGGTTAGACCAGATCTGAGCCTGGGAGCTCTCTGGCTAACTA
GGGAACCCACTGCTTAAGCCTCAATAAAGCTTGCCTTGAGTGCTTCAAGTAGTGTGTGCCCGTCTGTTGT
GTGACTCTGGTAACTAGAGATCCCTCAGACCCTTTTAGTCAGTGTGGAAAATCTCTAGCAGTGGCGCCCG
AACAGGGACTTGAAAGCGAAAGGGAAACCAGAGGAGCTCTCTCGACGCAGGACTCGGCTTGCTGAAGCGC
GCACGGCAAGAGGCGAGGGGCGGCGACTGGTGAGTACGCCAAAAATTTTGACTAGCGGAGGCTAGAAGGA
GAGAGATGGGTGCGAGAGCGTCAGTATTAAGCGGGGGAGAATTAGATCGCGATGGGAAAAAATTCGGTTA
AGGCCAGGGGGAAAGAAAAAATATAAATTAAAACATATAGTATGGGCAAGCAGGGAGCTAGAACGATTCG
CAGTTAATCCTGGCCTGTTAGAAACATCAGAAGGCTGTAGACAAATACTGGGACAGCTACAACCATCCCT
TCAGACAGGATCAGAAGAACTTAGATCATTATATAATACAGTAGCAACCCTCTATTGTGTGCATCAAAGG
ATAGAGATAAAAGACACCAAGGAAGCTTTAGACAAGATAGAGGAAGAGCAAAACAAAAGTAAGACCACCG
CACAGCAAGCGGCCGCTGATCTTCAGACCTGGAGGAGGAGATATGAGGGACAATTGGAGAAGTGAATTAT
ATAAATATAAAGTAGTAAAAATTGAACCATTAGGAGTAGCACCCACCAAGGCAAAGAGAAGAGTGGTGCA
GAGAGAAAAAAGAGCAGTGGGAATAGGAGCTTTGTTCCTTGGGTTCTTGGGAGCAGCAGGAAGCACTATG
GGCGCAGCGTCAATGACGCTGACGGTACAGGCCAGACAATTATTGTCTGGTATAGTGCAGCAGCAGAACA
ATTTGCTGAGGGCTATTGAGGCGCAACAGCATCTGTTGCAACTCACAGTCTGGGGCATCAAGCAGCTCCA
GGCAAGAATCCTGGCTGTGGAAAGATACCTAAAGGATCAACAGCTCCTGGGGATTTGGGGTTGCTCTGGA
AAACTCATTTGCACCACTGCTGTGCCTTGGAATGCTAGTTGGAGTAATAAATCTCTGGAACAGATTTGGA
ATCACACGACCTGGATGGAGTGGGACAGAGAAATTAACAATTACACAAGCTTAATACACTCCTTAATTGA
AGAATCGCAAAACCAGCAAGAAAAGAATGAACAAGAATTATTGGAATTAGATAAATGGGCAAGTTTGTGG
AATTGGTTTAACATAACAAATTGGCTGTGGTATATAAAATTATTCATAATGATAGTAGGAGGCTTGGTAG
GTTTAAGAATAGTTTTTGCTGTACTTTCTATAGTGAATAGAGTTAGGCAGGGATATTCACCATTATCGTT
TCAGACCCACCTCCCAACCCCGAGGGGACCCGACAGGCCCGAAGGAATAGAAGAAGAAGGTGGAGAGAGA
GACAGAGACAGATCCATTCGATTAGTGAACGGATCTCGACGGTATCGGATCCAGTGTGGTGGAATTCGCC
CTTTGTACAAAAAAGCAGGCTTTAAAGGAACCAATTCAGTCGACTGGATCCGGTACCAAGGTCGGGCAGG
AAGAGGGCCTATTTCCCATGATTCCTTCATATTTGCATATACGATACAAGGCTGTTAGAGAGATAATTAG
AATTAATTTGACTGTAAACACAAAGATATTAGTACAAAATACGTGACGTAGAAAGTAATAATTTCTTGGG
TAGTTTGCAGTTTTAAAATTATGTTTTAAAATGGACTATCATATGCTTACCGTAACTTGAAAGTATTTCG
ATTTCTTGGCTTTATATATCTTGTGGAAAGGACGAAACACCGCACTACCAGAGCTAACTCAGTTTTAGTA
CTCTGGAAACAGAATCTACTAAAACAAGGCAAAATGCCGTGTTTATCTCGTCAACTTGTTGGCGAGATTT
TTTTCTAGACCCAGCTTTCTTGTACAAAGTTGGCATTAAAGGGCGAATTCTGCAGATATCCAGCACAGTG
GCGGCCGCTCGAGTCTAGAGGGCCCGCGGTTCGAAGGTAAGCCTATCCCTAACCCTCTCCTCGGTCTCGA
TTCTACGCGTACCGGTCATCATCACCATCACCATTGAGTTTAAACCTGCTGATCAGCCTCGACTGTGCCT
TCTAGTCGACCCTGTGGAATGTGTGTCAGTTAGGGTGTGGAAAGTCCCCAGGCTCCCCAGCAGGCAGAAG
TATGCAAAGCATGCATCTCAATTAGTCAGCAACCAGGTGTGGAAAGTCCCCAGGCTCCCCAGCAGGCAGA
AGTATGCAAAGCATGCATCTCAATTAGTCAGCAACCATAGTCCCGCCCCTAACTCCGCCCATCCCGCCCC
TAACTCCGCCCAGTTCCGCCCATTCTCCGCCCCATGGCTGACTAATTTTTTTTATTTATGCAGAGGCCGA
GGCCGCCTCGGCCTCTGAGCTATTCCAGAAGTAGTGAGGAGGCTTTTTTGGAGGCCTAGGCTTTTGCAAA
AAGCTTACCATGACCGAGTACAAGCCCACGGTGCGCCTCGCCACCCGCGACGACGTCCCCAGGGCCGTAC
GCACCCTCGCCGCCGCGTTCGCCGACTACCCCGCCACGCGCCACACCGTCGATCCGGACCGCCACATCGA
GCGGGTCACCGAGCTGCAAGAACTCTTCCTCACGCGCGTCGGGCTCGACATCGGCAAGGTGTGGGTCGCG
GACGACGGCGCCGCGGTGGCGGTCTGGACCACGCCGGAGAGCGTCGAAGCGGGGGCGGTGTTCGCCGAGA
TCGGCCCGCGCATGGCCGAGTTGAGCGGTTCCCGGCTGGCCGCGCAGCAACAGATGGAAGGCCTCCTGGC
GCCGCACCGGCCCAAGGAGCCCGCGTGGTTCCTGGCCACCGTCGGCGTCTCGCCCGACCACCAGGGCAAG
GGTCTGGGCAGCGCCGTCGTGCTCCCCGGAGTGGAGGCGGCCGAGCGCGCCGGGGTGCCCGCCTTCCTGG
AGACCTCCGCGCCCCGCAACCTCCCCTTCTACGAGCGGCTCGGCTTCACCGTCACCGCCGACGTCGAGGT
GCCCGAAGGACCGCGCACCTGGTGCATGACCCGCAAGCCCGGTGCCTGAGGTACCTTTAAGACCAATGAC
TTACAAGGCAGCTGTAGATCTTAGCCACTTTTTAAAAGAAAAGGGGGGACTGGAAGGGCTAATTCACTCC
CAACGAAGACAAGATCTGCTTTTTGCTTGTACTGGGTCTCTCTGGTTAGACCAGATCTGAGCCTGGGAGC
TCTCTGGCTAACTAGGGAACCCACTGCTTAAGCCTCAATAAAGCTTGCCTTGAGTGCTTCAAGTAGTGTG
TGCCCGTCTGTTGTGTGACTCTGGTAACTAGAGATCCCTCAGACCCTTTTAGTCAGTGTGGAAAATCTCT
AGCAGTAGTAGTTCATGTCATCTTATTATTCAGTATTTATAACTTGCAAAGAAATGAATATCAGAGAGTG
AGAGGAACTTGTTTATTGCAGCTTATAATGGTTACAAATAAAGCAATAGCATCACAAATTTCACAAATAA
AGCATTTTTTTCACTGCATTCTAGTTGTGGTTTGTCCAAACTCATCAATGTATCTTATCATGTCTGGCTC
TAGCTATCCCGCCCCTAACTCCGCCCATCCCGCCCCTAACTCCGCCCAGTTCCGCCCATTCTCCGCCCCA
TGGCTGACTAATTTTTTTTATTTATGCAGAGGCCGAGGCCGCCTCGGCCTCTGAGCTATTCCAGAAGTAG
TGAGGAGGCTTTTTTGGAGGCCTAGGGACGTACCCAATTCGCCCTATAGTGAGTCGTATTACGCGCGCTC
ACTGGCCGTCGTTTTACAACGTCGTGACTGGGAAAACCCTGGCGTTACCCAACTTAATCGCCTTGCAGCA
CATCCCCCTTTCGCCAGCTGGCGTAATAGCGAAGAGGCCCGCACCGATCGCCCTTCCCAACAGTTGCGCA
GCCTGAATGGCGAATGGG
[124 nt withheld, positions 4289-4412]
C
[91 nt withheld, positions 4414-4504]
A
[49 nt withheld, positions 4506-4554]
CCTTTGACGTTGGAGTCCACGTTCTTT
[37 nt withheld, positions 4582-4618]
ACCCTATCTCGGTCTATTCTTTTGATTTATAAGGGATTTTGCCGATTTCGGCCTATTGGTTAAAAAATGA
GCTGATTTAACAAAAATTTAACGCGAATTTTAACAAAATATTAACGCTTACAATTTAGGTGGCACTTTTC
GGGGAAATGTGCGCGGAACCCCTATTTGTTTATTTTTCTAAATACATTCAAATATGTATCCGCTCATGAG
ACAATAACCCTGATAAATGCTTCAATAATATTGAAAAAGGAAGAGTATGAGTATTCAACATTTCCGTGTC
GCCCTTATTCCCTTTTTTGCGGCATTTTGCCTTCCTGTTTTTGCTCACCCAGAAACGCTGGTGAAAGTAA
AAGATGCTGAAGATCAGTTGGGTGCACGAGTGGGTTACATCGAACTGGATCTCAACAGCGGTAAGATCCT
TGAGAGTTTTCGCCCCGAAGAACGTTTTCCAATGATGAGCACTTTTAAAGTTCTGCTATGTGGCGCGGTA
TTATCCCGTATTGACGCCGGGCAAGAGCAACTCGGTCGCCGCATACACTATTCTCAGAATGACTTGGTTG
AGTACTCACCAGTCACAGAAAAGCATCTTACGGATGGCATGACAGTAAGAGAATTATGCAGTGCTGCCAT
AACCATGAGTGATAACACTGCGGCCAACTTACTTCTGACAACGATCGGAGGACCGAAGGAGCTAACCGCT
TTTTTGCACAACATGGGGGATCATGTAACTCGCCTTGATCGTTGGGAACCGGAGCTGAATGAAGCCATAC
CAAACGACGAGCGTGACACCACGATGCCTGTAGCAATGGCAACAACGTTGCGCAAACTATTAACTGGCGA
ACTACTTACTCTAGCTTCCCGGCAACAATTAATAGACTGGATGGAGGCGGATAAAGTTGCAGGACCACTT
CTGCGCTCGGCCCTTCCGGCTGGCTGGTTTATTGCTGATAAATCTGGAGCCGGTGAGCGTGGGTCTCGCG
GTATCATTGCAGCACTGGGGCCAGATGGTAAGCCCTCCCGTATCGTAGTTATCTACACGACGGGGAGTCA
GGCAACTATGGATGAACGAAATAGACAGATCGCTGAGATAGGTGCCTCACTGATTAAGCATTGGTAACTG
TCAGACCAAGTTTACTCATATATACTTTAGATTGATTTAAAACTTCATTTTTAATTTAAAAGGATCTAGG
TGAAGATCCTTTTTGATAATCTCATGACCAAAATCCCTTAACGTGAGTTTTCGTTCCACTGAGCGTCAGA
CCCCGTAGAAAAGATCAAAGGATCTTCTTGAGATCCTTTTTTTCTGCGCGTAATCTGCTGCTTGCAAACA
AAAAAACCACCGCTACCAGCGGTGGTTTGTTTGCCGGATCAAGAGCTACCAACTCTTTTTCCGAAGGTAA
CTGGCTTCAGCAGAGCGCAGATACCAAATACTGTTCTTCTAGTGTAGCCGTAGTTAGGCCACCACTTCAA
GAACTCTGTAGCACCGCCTACATACCTCGCTCTGCTAATCCTGTTACCAGTGGCTGCTGCCAGTGGCGAT
AAGTCGTGTCTTACCGGGTTGGACTCAAGACGATAGTTACCGGATAAGGCGCAGCGGTCGGGCTGAACGG
GGGGTTCGTGCACACAGCCCAGCTTGGAGCGAACGACCTACACCGAACTGAGATACCTACAGCGTGAGCT
ATGAGAAAGCGCCACGCTTCCCGAAGGGAGAAAGGCGGACAGGTATCCGGTAAGCGGCAGGGTCGGAACA
GGAGAGCGCACGAGGGAGCTTCCAGGGGGAAACGCCTGGTATCTTTATAGTCCTGTCGGGTTTCGCCACC
TCTGACTTGAGCGTCGATTTTTGTGATGCTCGTCAGGGGGGCGGAGCCTATGGAAAAACGCCAGCAACGC
GGCCTTTTTACGGTTCCTGGCCTTTTGCTGGCCTTTTGCTCACATGTTCTTTCCTGCGTTATCCCCTGAT
TCTGTGGATAACCGTATTACCGCCTTTGAGTGAGCTGATACCGCTCGCCGCAGCCGAACGACCGAGCGCA
GCGAGTCAGTGAGCGAGGAAGCGGAAGAGCGCCCAATACGCAAACCGCCTCTCCCCGCGCGTTGGCCGAT
TCATTAATGCAGCTGGCACGACAGGTTTCCCGACTGGAAAGCGGGCAGTGAGCGCAACGCAATTAATGTG
AGTTAGCTCACTCATTAGGCATACACTTTATGCTTCCGGCTCGTATGTTGTGTGGAATTGTGAGCGGATA
ACAATTTCACACAGGAAACAGCTATGACCATGATTACGCCAAGCGCGCAATTAACCCTCACTAAAGGGAA
CAAAAGCTGGAGCTGCAAGCTT
